Addgene plasmid #163712: EC2_10_dCas9_VPR_HC_sgRNA
Purpose: Yeast high copy plasmid with dCas9, sgRNA expression cassette and VPR activation domains
Depositing lab: Yvonne Nygård. Depositing organization: Chalmers University of Technology. Publication: A CRISPR activation and interference toolkit for industrial Saccharomyces cerevisiae strain KE6-12. Camara E, Lenitz I, Nygard Y. Sci Rep. 2020 Sep 3;10(1):14605. doi: 10.1038/s41598-020-71648-w. PubMed 32884066.
Backbone
  Vector backbone: MoClo-YTK
  Total vector size (bp): 11420
  Vector type: Yeast Expression
  Selectable markers: Neomycin (select with G418)
Growth in bacteria
  Bacterial resistance: Kanamycin, 50 μg/mL
  Growth temperature: 37°C
  Growth strain: DH5alpha
  Copy number: Low Copy
Gene/Insert 1
  Gene/Insert name: dCas9 (alt name: Nuclease-deficient Cas9)
  Species: Streptococcus pyogenes
  Insert size (bp): 4101
  Mutation: Point mutations D10A and H840A
  Promoter: ScTEF1
  Cloning method: Unknown
  Sequencing primers: 5′ Golden Gate Assembly
Gene/Insert 2
  Gene/Insert name: VPR (alt name: Fusion of the activation domains VP64, p65 and Rta)
  Species: Synthetic
  Insert size (bp): 1596
Terms and licenses: Academic/Nonprofit Terms; Industry Terms: Not Available to Industry
How to cite: EC2_10_dCas9_VPR_HC_sgRNA was a gift from Yvonne Nygård (Addgene plasmid # 163712 ; http://n2t.net/addgene:163712 ; RRID:Addgene_163712)
