[The description below was written by a language model from this plasmid's Addgene catalogue record and pLannotate feature annotations shown in this document.]
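Description:
EC2_10_dCas9_VPR_HC_sgRNA is an 11.4 kb yeast expression plasmid assembled by Golden Gate cloning in the MoClo-YTK (yeast toolkit) framework. It is designed as an all-in-one CRISPR activation vector for Saccharomyces cerevisiae. It is a shuttle plasmid. In E. coli it replicates from a ColE1/pUC-type origin and is selected with kanamycin through an aph(3')-Ia KanR gene. The catalogue lists bacterial copy number as low, although the annotated origin is of the high-copy type. In yeast, the 2μ origin maintains it as a high-copy episome (the "HC" in the name), and a kanMX cassette ending in the Ashbya gossypii TEF terminator allows G418 selection. This dominant marker suits prototrophic industrial strains that lack auxotrophies.

The main payload is Streptococcus pyogenes dCas9, made nuclease-deficient by the D10A and H840A mutations and driven by the constitutive S. cerevisiae TEF1 promoter. It lies directly upstream of the VPR tripartite activator, a fusion of the VP64, p65 (RELA) and Epstein-Barr virus Rta activation domains. The feature table detects the p65 and Rta segments; VP64 is not separately annotated but is part of VPR per the record. Downstream is the sgRNA cassette, annotated as a tRNA element followed by the S. pyogenes guide RNA scaffold. This layout is consistent with tRNA-driven Pol III transcription and processing of the guide, but the record does not name the sgRNA promoter or any targeting spacer. A short MRL1 fragment near the start of the sequence probably reflects yeast genomic sequence carried in with an adjacent part. When guided to a promoter region, dCas9-VPR recruits transcriptional machinery to upregulate the target gene. The plasmid belongs to a CRISPRa/CRISPRi toolkit developed for the industrial strain KE6-12.
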