Features (pLannotate 1.2.2; 12 found; start..end, strand, type, name):
     29..166     +  CDS            MRL1 (fragment): MRL1_YEAST - Experimental evidence at protein level: Swiss-Prot protein existence level 1. Sorting receptor involved in the transport of vacuolar enzymes from the Golgi complex to the vacuole. Involved in the delivery and maturation of PEP4 (vacuolar proteinase A) and PRB1 (vacuolar proteinase B). From Saccharomyces cerevisiae (strain ATCC 204508 / S288c) (Baker's yeast).
    328..735     +  promoter       TEF1 promoter: S. cerevisiae TEF1; promoter for EF-1α
    785..4885    +  CDS            cas9: CAS9_STRP1 - Also known as csn1 From Streptococcus pyogenes serotype M1.
   5114..5893    +  CDS            RELA (fragment): TF65_HUMAN - Also known as NFKB3. Experimental evidence at protein level: Swiss-Prot protein existence level 1. NF-kappa-B is a pleiotropic transcription factor present in almost all cell types and is the endpoint of a series of signal transduction events that are initiated by a vast array of stimuli related to many biological processes such as inflammation, immunity, differentiation, cell growth, tumorigenesis and apoptosis. NF-kappa-B is a homo- or heterodimeric complex formed by the Rel-like domain- containing proteins RELA/p65, RELB, NFKB1/p105, NFKB1/p50, REL and NFKB2/p52. The heterodime
   5912..6481    +  CDS            Rta AD: transcriptional activation domain from the human herpesvirus 4 (Epstein-Barr virus) replication and transcription activator Rta/BRLF1 (Hardwick et al., 1992; Chavez et al., 2015)
   6851..6941    +  ncRNA          tRNA: Accession: RF00005 - tRNA
   7043..7118    +  misc_RNA       gRNA scaffold: guide RNA scaffold for the Streptococcus pyogenes CRISPR/Cas9 system
   7285..8640    +  gene           kanMX: yeast selectable marker conferring kanamycin resistance (Wach et al., 1994)
   8443..8640    +  terminator     TEF terminator: Ashbya gossypii TEF terminator
   8645..9627    -  rep_origin     2μ ori: yeast 2μ plasmid origin of replication
   9685..10500   -  CDS            KanR: aminoglycoside phosphotransferase; aph(3')-Ia; confers resistance to kanamycin in bacteria or G418 (Geneticin®) in eukaryotes
  10725..11313   +  rep_origin     ori: high-copy-number ColE1/pMB1/pBR322/pUC origin of replication
>Addgene plasmid #163712 | EC2_10_dCas9_VPR_HC_sgRNA | addgene full sequence | sequence record 346732 | Addgene NGS Result
CCCTGAATTCGCATCTAGACTGAACTGGCCGATAATTGCAGACGAACGCCTTGCCAACAGGGAGTTCTTC
AGAGACATGGAGGCTCAAAACGAAATTATTGACAGCCTAGACATCAATAGTCATACAACAGAAAGCGACC
ACCCAACTTTGGCTGATAATAGCGTATAAACAATGCATACTTTGTACGTTCAAAATACAATGCAGTAGAT
ATATTTATGCATATTACATATAATACATATCACATAGGAAGCAACAGGCGCGTTGGACTTTTAATTTTCG
AGGACCGCGAATCCTTACATCACACCCAATCCCCCACAAGTGATCCCCCACACACCATAGCTTCAAAATG
TTTCTACTCCTTTTTTACTCTTCCAGATTTTCTCGGACTCCGCGCATCGCCGTACCACTTCAAAACACCC
AAGCACAGCATACTAAATTTCCCCTCTTTCTTCCTCTAGGGTGTCGTTAATTACCCGTACTAAAGGTTTG
GAAAAGAAAAAAGACACCGCCTCGTTTCTTTTTCTTCGTCGAAAAAGGCAATAAAAATTTTTATCACGTT
TCTTTTTCTTGAAAATTTTTTTTTTTGATTTTTTTCTCTTTCGATGACCTCCCATTGATATTTAAGTTAA
TAAACGGTCATCAATTTCTCAAGTTTCAGTTTCATTTTTCTTGTTCTATTACAACTTTTTTTACTTCTTG
CTCATTAGAAAGAAAGCATAGCAATCTAATCTAAGTTTTAATTACAAAAGATCTATGCCAAAGAAGAAGA
GAAAGGTAGGCAGCGACAAGAAGTATTCTATCGGACTGGCCATCGGGACTAATAGCGTCGGGTGGGCCGT
GATCACTGACGAGTACAAGGTGCCCTCTAAGAAGTTCAAGGTGCTCGGGAACACCGACCGGCATTCCATC
AAGAAAAATCTGATCGGAGCTCTCCTCTTTGATTCAGGGGAAACCGCTGAAGCAACCCGCCTCAAGCGGA
CTGCTAGACGGCGGTACACCAGGAGGAAGAACCGGATTTGTTACCTTCAAGAGATATTCTCCAACGAAAT
GGCAAAGGTCGACGACAGCTTCTTCCATAGGCTGGAAGAATCATTCCTCGTGGAAGAGGATAAGAAGCAT
GAACGGCATCCCATCTTCGGTAATATCGTCGACGAGGTGGCCTATCACGAGAAATACCCAACCATCTACC
ATCTTCGCAAAAAGCTGGTGGACTCAACCGACAAGGCAGACCTCCGGCTTATCTACCTGGCCCTGGCCCA
CATGATCAAGTTCAGAGGCCACTTCCTGATCGAGGGCGACCTCAATCCTGACAATAGCGATGTGGATAAA
CTGTTCATCCAGCTGGTGCAGACTTACAACCAGCTCTTTGAAGAGAACCCCATCAATGCAAGCGGAGTCG
ATGCCAAGGCCATTCTGTCAGCCCGGCTGTCAAAGAGCCGCAGACTTGAGAATCTTATCGCTCAGCTGCC
GGGTGAAAAGAAAAATGGACTGTTCGGGAACCTGATTGCTCTTTCACTTGGGCTGACTCCCAATTTCAAG
TCTAATTTCGACCTGGCAGAGGATGCCAAGCTGCAACTGTCCAAGGACACCTATGATGACGATCTCGACA
ACCTCCTGGCCCAGATCGGTGACCAATACGCCGACCTTTTCCTTGCTGCTAAGAATCTTTCTGACGCCAT
CCTGCTGTCTGACATTCTCCGCGTGAACACTGAAATCACCAAGGCCCCTCTTTCAGCTTCAATGATTAAG
CGGTATGATGAGCACCACCAGGACCTGACCCTGCTTAAGGCACTCGTCCGGCAGCAGCTTCCGGAGAAGT
ACAAGGAAATCTTCTTTGACCAGTCAAAGAATGGATACGCCGGCTACATCGACGGAGGTGCCTCCCAAGA
GGAATTTTATAAGTTTATCAAACCTATCCTTGAGAAGATGGACGGCACCGAAGAGCTCCTCGTGAAACTG
AATCGGGAGGATCTGCTGCGGAAGCAGCGCACTTTCGACAATGGGAGCATTCCCCACCAGATCCATCTTG
GGGAGCTTCACGCCATCCTTCGGCGCCAAGAGGACTTCTACCCCTTTCTTAAGGACAACAGGGAGAAGAT
TGAGAAAATTCTCACTTTCCGCATCCCCTACTACGTGGGACCCCTCGCCAGAGGAAATAGCCGGTTTGCT
TGGATGACCAGAAAGTCAGAAGAAACTATCACTCCCTGGAACTTCGAAGAGGTGGTGGACAAGGGAGCCA
GCGCTCAGTCATTCATCGAACGGATGACTAACTTCGATAAGAACCTCCCCAATGAGAAGGTCCTGCCGAA
ACATTCCCTGCTCTACGAGTACTTTACCGTGTACAACGAGCTGACCAAGGTGAAATATGTCACCGAAGGG
ATGAGGAAGCCCGCATTCCTGTCAGGCGAACAAAAGAAGGCAATTGTGGACCTTCTGTTCAAGACCAATA
GAAAGGTGACCGTGAAGCAGCTGAAGGAGGACTATTTCAAGAAAATTGAATGCTTCGACTCTGTGGAGAT
TAGCGGGGTCGAAGATCGGTTCAACGCAAGCCTGGGTACCTACCATGATCTGCTTAAGATCATCAAGGAC
AAGGATTTTCTGGACAATGAGGAGAAAGAGGACATCCTTGAGGACATTGTCCTGACTCTCACTCTGTTCG
AGGACCGGGAAATGATCGAGGAGAGGCTTAAGACCTACGCCCATCTGTTCGACGATAAAGTGATGAAGCA
ACTTAAACGGAGAAGATATACCGGATGGGGACGCCTTAGCCGCAAACTCATCAACGGAATCCGGGACAAA
CAGAGCGGAAAGACCATTCTTGATTTCCTTAAGAGCGACGGATTCGCTAATCGCAACTTCATGCAACTTA
TCCATGATGATTCCCTGACCTTTAAGGAGGACATCCAGAAGGCCCAAGTGTCTGGACAAGGTGACTCACT
GCACGAGCATATCGCAAATCTGGCTGGTTCACCCGCTATTAAGAAGGGTATTCTCCAGACCGTGAAAGTC
GTGGACGAGCTGGTCAAGGTGATGGGTCGCCATAAACCAGAGAACATTGTCATCGAGATGGCCAGGGAAA
ACCAGACTACCCAGAAGGGACAGAAGAACAGCAGGGAGCGGATGAAAAGAATTGAGGAAGGGATTAAGGA
GCTCGGGTCACAGATCCTTAAAGAGCACCCGGTGGAAAACACCCAGCTTCAGAATGAGAAGCTCTATCTG
TACTACCTTCAAAATGGACGCGATATGTATGTGGACCAAGAGCTTGATATCAACAGGCTCTCAGACTACG
ACGTGGACGCCATCGTCCCTCAGAGCTTCCTCAAAGACGACTCAATTGACAATAAGGTGCTGACTCGCTC
AGACAAGAACCGGGGAAAGTCAGATAACGTGCCCTCAGAGGAAGTCGTGAAAAAGATGAAGAACTATTGG
CGCCAGCTTCTGAACGCAAAGCTGATCACTCAGCGGAAGTTCGACAATCTCACTAAGGCTGAGAGGGGCG
GACTGAGCGAACTGGACAAAGCAGGATTCATTAAACGGCAACTTGTGGAGACTCGGCAGATTACTAAACA
TGTAGCCCAAATCCTTGACTCACGCATGAATACCAAGTACGACGAAAACGACAAACTTATCCGCGAGGTG
AAGGTGATTACCCTGAAGTCCAAGCTGGTCAGCGATTTCAGAAAGGACTTTCAATTCTACAAAGTGCGGG
AGATCAATAACTATCATCATGCTCATGACGCATATCTGAATGCCGTGGTGGGAACCGCCCTGATCAAGAA
GTACCCAAAGCTGGAAAGCGAGTTCGTGTACGGAGACTACAAGGTCTACGACGTGCGCAAGATGATTGCC
AAATCTGAGCAGGAGATCGGAAAGGCCACCGCAAAGTACTTCTTCTACAGCAACATCATGAATTTCTTCA
AGACCGAAATCACCCTTGCAAACGGTGAGATCCGGAAGAGGCCGCTCATCGAGACTAATGGGGAGACTGG
CGAAATCGTGTGGGACAAGGGCAGAGATTTCGCTACCGTGCGCAAAGTGCTTTCTATGCCTCAAGTGAAC
ATCGTGAAGAAAACCGAGGTGCAAACCGGAGGCTTTTCTAAGGAATCAATCCTCCCCAAGCGCAACTCCG
ACAAGCTCATTGCAAGGAAGAAGGATTGGGACCCTAAGAAGTACGGCGGATTCGATTCACCAACTGTGGC
TTATTCTGTCCTGGTCGTGGCTAAGGTGGAAAAAGGAAAGTCTAAGAAGCTCAAGAGCGTGAAGGAACTG
CTGGGTATCACCATTATGGAGCGCAGCTCCTTCGAGAAGAACCCAATTGACTTTCTCGAAGCCAAAGGTT
ACAAGGAAGTCAAGAAGGACCTTATCATCAAGCTCCCAAAGTATAGCCTGTTCGAACTGGAGAATGGGCG
GAAGCGGATGCTCGCCTCCGCTGGCGAACTTCAGAAGGGTAATGAGCTGGCTCTCCCCTCCAAGTACGTG
AATTTCCTCTACCTTGCAAGCCATTACGAGAAGCTGAAGGGGAGCCCCGAGGACAACGAGCAAAAGCAAC
TGTTTGTGGAGCAGCATAAGCATTATCTGGACGAGATCATTGAGCAGATTTCCGAGTTTTCTAAACGCGT
CATTCTCGCTGATGCCAACCTCGATAAAGTCCTTAGCGCATACAATAAGCACAGAGACAAACCAATTCGG
GAGCAGGCTGAGAATATCATCCACCTGTTCACCCTCACCAATCTTGGTGCCCCTGCCGCATTCAAGTACT
TCGACACCACCATCGACCGGAAACGCTATACCTCCACCAAAGAAGTGCTGGACGCCACCCTCATCCACCA
GAGCATCACCGGACTTTACGAAACTCGGATTGACCTCTCACAGCTCGGAGGGGATCCCAAGAAAAAGCGC
AAGGTAGGATCCGACGCATTGGACGATTTTGATCTGGATATGCTGGGAAGTGACGCCCTCGATGATTTTG
ACCTTGACATGCTTGGTTCGGATGCCCTTGATGACTTTGACCTCGACATGCTCGGCAGTGACGCCCTTGA
TGATTTCGACCTGGACATGCTGATTAACTCTAGAAGTTCCGGATCTCCGAAAAAGAAACGCAAAGTTGGT
AGCCAGTACCTGCCCGACACCGACGACCGGCACCGGATCGAGGAAAAGCGGAAGCGGACCTACGAGACAT
TCAAGAGCATCATGAAGAAGTCCCCCTTCAGCGGCCCCACCGACCCTAGACCTCCACCTAGAAGAATCGC
CGTGCCCAGCAGATCCAGCGCCAGCGTGCCAAAACCTGCCCCCCAGCCTTACCCCTTCACCAGCAGCCTG
AGCACCATCAACTACGACGAGTTCCCTACCATGGTGTTCCCCAGCGGCCAGATCTCTCAGGCCTCTGCTC
TGGCTCCAGCCCCTCCTCAGGTGCTGCCTCAGGCTCCTGCTCCTGCACCAGCTCCAGCCATGGTGTCTGC
ACTGGCTCAGGCACCAGCACCCGTGCCTGTGCTGGCTCCTGGACCTCCACAGGCTGTGGCTCCACCAGCC
CCTAAACCTACACAGGCCGGCGAGGGCACACTGTCTGAAGCTCTGCTGCAGCTGCAGTTCGACGACGAGG
ATCTGGGAGCCCTGCTGGGAAACAGCACCGATCCTGCCGTGTTCACCGACCTGGCCAGCGTGGACAACAG
CGAGTTCCAGCAGCTGCTGAACCAGGGCATCCCTGTGGCCCCTCACACCACCGAGCCCATGCTGATGGAA
TACCCCGAGGCCATCACCCGGCTCGTGACAGGCGCTCAGAGGCCTCCTGATCCAGCTCCTGCCCCTCTGG
GAGCACCAGGCCTGCCTAATGGACTGCTGTCTGGCGACGAGGACTTCAGCTCTATCGCCGACATGGACTT
CTCCGCACTGCTGGGTAGCGGATCGGGATCTCGGGATTCCAGGGAAGGGATGTTTTTGCCGAAGCCTGAG
GCCGGCTCCGCTATTAGTGACGTGTTTGAGGGCCGCGAGGTGTGCCAGCCAAAACGAATCCGGCCATTTC
ATCCTCCAGGAAGTCCATGGGCCAACCGCCCACTCCCCGCCAGCCTCGCACCAACACCAACCGGTCCAGT
ACATGAGCCAGTCGGGTCACTGACCCCGGCACCAGTCCCTCAGCCACTGGATCCAGCGCCCGCAGTGACT
CCCGAGGCCAGTCACCTGTTGGAGGATCCCGATGAAGAAACGAGCCAGGCTGTCAAAGCCCTTCGGGAGA
TGGCCGATACTGTGATTCCCCAGAAGGAAGAGGCTGCAATCTGTGGCCAAATGGACCTTTCCCATCCGCC
CCCAAGGGGCCATCTGGATGAGCTGACAACCACACTTGAGTCCATGACCGAGGATCTGAACCTGGACTCA
CCCCTGACCCCGGAATTGAACGAGATTCTGGATACCTTCCTGAACGACGAGTGCCTCTTGCATGCCATGC
ATATCAGCACAGGACTGTCCATCTTCGACACATCTCTGTTTTAACTCGAGTGGCATAAAGCAATCTTGAT
GAGGATAATGATTTTTTTTTGAATATACATAAATACTACCGTTTTTCTGCTAGATTTTGTGATGACGTAA
ATAAGTACATATTACTTTTTAAGCCAAGACAAGATTAAGCATTAACTTTACCCTTTTCTTTCTAAGTTTC
AATATTAGTTATCACTGTTTAAAAGTTATGGCGAGAACGTCGGCGGTTAAAATATATTACCCTGAACGGC
TGCCAAACCAGATGTCAACACAGCTACAACGATGTGCTTCAGTATTACATTTTTTGCCTTCAACGCCTTG
ATTGTTCTATTTTTGCTAATAATAAATCTATTTCATCGGACTAAAAGTCCATTAGTTGTAAGCGGATTTA
GCTCAGTTGGGAGAGCGCCAGACTGAAGAAAAACTTCGGTCAAGTCATCTGGAGGTCCTGTGTTCGATCC
ACAGAATTCGCAGATGGCCGGCATGGTCCCAGCCTCCTCGCTGGCGCCGGCTGGGCAACACCTTCGGGTG
GCGAATGGGACTCGCTATCGTCTTCTCACGAAGACTTACTCAGTTTTAGAGCTAGAAATAGCAAGTTAAA
ATAAGGCTAGTCCGTTATCAACTTGAAAAAGTGGCACCGAGTCGGTGCTTTTTTTATTTTTTGTCACTAT
TGTTATGTAAAATGCCACCTCTGACAGTATGGAACGCAAACTTCTGTCTAGTGGATAGCTGAGCAGTTAC
AGAGATGTTACGAACCACTAGTGCACTGCAGTACAGTTTAGCTTGCCTCGTCCCCGCCGGGTCACCCGGC
CAGCGACATGGAGGCCCAGAATACCCTCCTTGACAGTCTTGACGTGCGCAGCTCAGGGGCATGATGTGAC
TGTCGCCCGTACATTTAGCCCATACATCCCCATGTATAATCATTTGCATCCATACATTTTGATGGCCGCA
CGGCGCGAAGCAAAAATTACGGCTCCTCGCTCCAGACCTGCGAGCAGGGAAACGCTCCCCTCACAGACGC
GTTGAATTGTCCCCACGCCGCGCCCCTGTAGAGAAATATAAAAGGTTAGGATTTGCCACTGAGGTTCTTC
TTTCATATACTTCCTTTTAAAATCTTGCTAGGATACAGTTCTCACATCACATCCGAACATAAACAAAAAT
GGGTAAGGAAAAGACTCACGTTTCGAGGCCGCGATTAAATTCCAACATGGATGCTGATTTATATGGGTAT
AAATGGGCTCGCGATAATGTCGGGCAATCAGGTGCGACAATCTATCGATTGTATGGGAAGCCCGATGCGC
CAGAGTTGTTTCTGAAACATGGCAAAGGTAGCGTTGCCAATGATGTTACAGATGAGATGGTCAGACTAAA
CTGGCTGACGGAATTTATGCCTCTTCCGACCATCAAGCATTTTATCCGTACTCCTGATGATGCATGGTTA
CTCACCACTGCGATCCCCGGCAAAACAGCATTCCAGGTATTAGAAGAATATCCTGATTCAGGTGAAAATA
TTGTTGATGCGCTGGCAGTGTTCCTGCGCCGGTTGCATTCGATTCCTGTTTGTAATTGTCCTTTTAACAG
CGATCGCGTATTTCGTCTGGCTCAGGCGCAATCACGAATGAATAACGGTTTGGTTGATGCGAGTGATTTT
GATGACGAGCGTAATGGCTGGCCTGTTGAACAAGTCTGGAAAGAAATGCATAAGCTTTTGCCATTCTCAC
CGGATTCAGTCGTCACTCATGGTGATTTCTCACTTGATAACCTTATTTTTGACGAGGGGAAATTAATAGG
TTGTATTGATGTTGGACGAGTCGGAATCGCAGACCGATACCAGGATCTTGCCATCCTATGGAACTGCCTC
GGTGAGTTTTCTCCTTCATTACAGAAACGGCTTTTTCAAAAATATGGTATTGATAATCCTGATATGAATA
AATTGCAGTTTCATTTGATGCTCGATGAGTTTTTCTAAAGTAACTGACAATAAAAAGATTCTTGTTTTCA
AGAACTTGTCATTTGTATAGTTTTTTTATATTGTAGTTGTTCTATTTTAATCAAATGTTAGCGTGATTTA
TATTTTTTTTCGCCTCGACATCATCTGCCCAGATGCGAAGTTAAGTGCGCAGAAAGTAATATCATGCGTC
AATCGTATGTGAATGCTGGTCGCTATACTGGAGTAACGAAGCATCTGTGCTTCATTTTGTAGAACAAAAA
TGCAACGCGAGAGCGCTAATTTTTCAAACAAAGAATCTGAGCTGCATTTTTACAGAACAGAAATGCAACG
CGAAAGCGCTATTTTACCAACGAAGAATCTGTGCTTCATTTTTGTAAAACAAAAATGCAACGCGAGAGCG
CTAATTTTTCAAACAAAGAATCTGAGCTGCATTTTTACAGAACAGAAATGCAACGCGAGAGCGCTATTTT
ACCAACAAAGAATCTATACTTCTTTTTTGTTCTACAAAAATGCATCCCGAGAGCGCTATTTTTCTAACAA
AGCATCTTAGATTACTTTTTTTCTCCTTTGTGCGCTCTATAATGCAGTCTCTTGATAACTTTTTGCACTG
TAGGTCCGTTAAGGTTAGAAGAAGGCTACTTTGGTGTCTATTTTCTCTTCCATAAAAAAAGCCTGACTCC
ACTTCCCGCGTTTACTGATTACTAGCGAAGCTGCGGGTGCATTTTTTCAAGATAAAGGCATCCCCGATTA
TATTCTATACCGATGTGGATTGCGCATACTTTGTGAACAGAAAGTGATAGCGTTGATGATTCTTCATTGG
TCAGAAAATTATGAACGGTTTCTTCTATTTTGTCTCTATATACTACGTATAGGAAATGTTTACATTTTCG
TATTGTTTTCGATTCACTCTATGAATAGTTCTTACTACAATTTTTTTGTCTAAAGAGTAATACTAGAGAT
AAACATAAAAAATGTAGAGGTCGAGTTTAGATGCAAGTTCAAGGAGCGAAAGGTGGATGGGTAGGTTATA
TAGGGATATAGCACAGAGATATATAGCAAAGAGATACTTTTGAGCAATGTTTGTGGAAGCGGTATTCGCA
ATATTTTAGTAGCTCGTTACAGTCCGGTGCGTTTTTGGTTTTTTGAAAGTGCGTCATCAGAGCGCTTTTG
GTTTTCAAAAGCGCTCTGAAGTTCCTATACTTTCTAGCTAGAGAATAGGAACTTCCCGAGCGGCCGCGTG
TTACAACCAATTAACCAATTCTGATTAGAAAAACTCATCGAGCATCAAATGAAACTGCAATTTATTCATA
TCAGGATTATCAATACCATATTTTTGAAAAAGCCGTTTCTGTAATGAAGGAGAAAACTCACCGAGGCAGT
TCCATAGGATGGCAAGATCCTGGTATCGGTCTGCGATTCCGACTCGTCCAACATCAATACAACCTATTAA
TTTCCCCTCGTCAAAAATAAGGTTATCAAGTGAGAAATCACCATGAGTGACGACTGAATCCGGTGAGAAT
GGCAAAAGCTTATGCATTTCTTTCCAGACTTGTTCAACAGGCCAGCCATTACGCTCGTCATCAAAATCAC
TCGCATCAACCAAACCGTTATTCATTCGTGATTGCGCCTGAGCGAGGCGAAATACGCGATCGCTGTTAAA
AGGACAATTACAAACAGGAATCGAATGCAACCGGCGCAGGAACACTGCCAGCGCATCAACAATATTTTCA
CCTGAATCAGGATATTCTTCTAATACCTGGAATGCTGTTTTCCCGGGGATCGCAGTGGTGAGTAACCATG
CATCATCAGGAGTACGGATAAAATGCTTGATGGTCGGAAGAGGCATAAATTCCGTCAGCCAGTTTAGTCT
GACCATCTCATCTGTAACATCATTGGCAACGCTACCTTTGCCATGTTTCAGAAACAACTCTGGCGCATCG
GGCTTCCCATACAATCGATAGATTGTCGCACCTGATTGCCCGACATTATCGCGAGCCCATTTATACCCAT
ATAAATCAGCATCCATGTTGGAATTTAATCGCGGCCTGGAGCAAGACGTTTCCCGTTGAATATGGCTCAT
AACACCCCTTGTATTACTGTTTATGTAAGCAGACAGTTTTATTGTTCATGATGATATATTTTTATCTTGT
GCAATGTAACATCAGAGATTTTGAGACACAACGTGGCTTTGTTGAATAAATCGAACTTTTGCTGAGTTGA
AGGATCAGTCATGACCAAAATCCCTTAACGTGAGTTTTCGTTCCACTGAGCGTCAGACCCCGTAGAAAAG
ATCAAAGGATCTTCTTGAGATCCTTTTTTTCTGCGCGTAATCTGCTGCTTGCAAACAAAAAAACCACCGC
TACCAGCGGTGGTTTGTTTGCCGGATCAAGAGCTACCAACTCTTTTTCCGAAGGTAACTGGCTTCAGCAG
AGCGCAGATACCAAATACTGTTCTTCTAGTGTAGCCGTAGTTAGGCCACCACTTCAAGAACTCTGTAGCA
CCGCCTACATACCTCGCTCTGCTAATCCTGTTACCAGTGGCTGCTGCCAGTGGCGATAAGTCGTGTCTTA
CCGGGTTGGACTCAAGACGATAGTTACCGGATAAGGCGCAGCGGTCGGGCTGAACGGGGGGTTCGTGCAC
ACAGCCCAGCTTGGAGCGAACGACCTACACCGAACTGAGATACCTACAGCGTGAGCTATGAGAAAGCGCC
ACGCTTCCCGAAGGGAGAAAGGCGGACAGGTATCCGGTAAGCGGCAGGGTCGGAACAGGAGAGCGCACGA
GGGAGCTTCCAGGGGGAAACGCCTGGTATCTTTATAGTCCTGTCGGGTTTCGCCACCTCTGACTTGAGCG
TCGATTTTTGTGATGCTCGTCAGGGGGGCGGAGCCTATGGAAAAACGCCAGCAACGCGGCCTTTTTACGG
TTCCTGGCCTTTTGCTGGCCTTTTGCTCACATGTTCTTTCCTGCGTTATCCCCTGATTCTGTGGATAACC
GTGCGGCCGC
