>Addgene plasmid #163712 | EC2_10_dCas9_VPR_HC_sgRNA | depositor partial sequence | sequence record 327585 | dCas9 sequence
GACAAGAAGTATTCTATCGGACTGGCCATCGGGACTAATAGCGTCGGGTGGGCCGTGATCACTGACGAGT
ACAAGGTGCCCTCTAAGAAGTTCAAGGTGCTCGGGAACACCGACCGGCATTCCATCAAGAAAAATCTGAT
CGGAGCTCTCCTCTTTGATTCAGGGGAAACCGCTGAAGCAACCCGCCTCAAGCGGACTGCTAGACGGCGG
TACACCAGGAGGAAGAACCGGATTTGTTACCTTCAAGAGATATTCTCCAACGAAATGGCAAAGGTCGACG
ACAGCTTCTTCCATAGGCTGGAAGAATCATTCCTCGTGGAAGAGGATAAGAAGCATGAACGGCATCCCAT
CTTCGGTAATATCGTCGACGAGGTGGCCTATCACGAGAAATACCCAACCATCTACCATCTTCGCAAAAAG
CTGGTGGACTCAACCGACAAGGCAGACCTCCGGCTTATCTACCTGGCCCTGGCCCACATGATCAAGTTCA
GAGGCCACTTCCTGATCGAGGGCGACCTCAATCCTGACAATAGCGATGTGGATAAACTGTTCATCCAGCT
GGTGCAGACTTACAACCAGCTCTTTGAAGAGAACCCCATCAATGCAAGCGGAGTCGATGCCAAGGCCATT
CTGTCAGCCCGGCTGTCAAAGAGCCGCAGACTTGAGAATCTTATCGCTCAGCTGCCGGGTGAAAAGAAAA
ATGGACTGTTCGGGAACCTGATTGCTCTTTCACTTGGGCTGACTCCCAATTTCAAGTCTAATTTCGACCT
GGCAGAGGATGCCAAGCTGCAACTGTCCAAGGACACCTATGATGACGATCTCGACAACCTCCTGGCCCAG
ATCGGTGACCAATACGCCGACCTTTTCCTTGCTGCTAAGAATCTTTCTGACGCCATCCTGCTGTCTGACA
TTCTCCGCGTGAACACTGAAATCACCAAGGCCCCTCTTTCAGCTTCAATGATTAAGCGGTATGATGAGCA
CCACCAGGACCTGACCCTGCTTAAGGCACTCGTCCGGCAGCAGCTTCCGGAGAAGTACAAGGAAATCTTC
TTTGACCAGTCAAAGAATGGATACGCCGGCTACATCGACGGAGGTGCCTCCCAAGAGGAATTTTATAAGT
TTATCAAACCTATCCTTGAGAAGATGGACGGCACCGAAGAGCTCCTCGTGAAACTGAATCGGGAGGATCT
GCTGCGGAAGCAGCGCACTTTCGACAATGGGAGCATTCCCCACCAGATCCATCTTGGGGAGCTTCACGCC
ATCCTTCGGCGCCAAGAGGACTTCTACCCCTTTCTTAAGGACAACAGGGAGAAGATTGAGAAAATTCTCA
CTTTCCGCATCCCCTACTACGTGGGACCCCTCGCCAGAGGAAATAGCCGGTTTGCTTGGATGACCAGAAA
GTCAGAAGAAACTATCACTCCCTGGAACTTCGAAGAGGTGGTGGACAAGGGAGCCAGCGCTCAGTCATTC
ATCGAACGGATGACTAACTTCGATAAGAACCTCCCCAATGAGAAGGTCCTGCCGAAACATTCCCTGCTCT
ACGAGTACTTTACCGTGTACAACGAGCTGACCAAGGTGAAATATGTCACCGAAGGGATGAGGAAGCCCGC
ATTCCTGTCAGGCGAACAAAAGAAGGCAATTGTGGACCTTCTGTTCAAGACCAATAGAAAGGTGACCGTG
AAGCAGCTGAAGGAGGACTATTTCAAGAAAATTGAATGCTTCGACTCTGTGGAGATTAGCGGGGTCGAAG
ATCGGTTCAACGCAAGCCTGGGTACCTACCATGATCTGCTTAAGATCATCAAGGACAAGGATTTTCTGGA
CAATGAGGAGAAAGAGGACATCCTTGAGGACATTGTCCTGACTCTCACTCTGTTCGAGGACCGGGAAATG
ATCGAGGAGAGGCTTAAGACCTACGCCCATCTGTTCGACGATAAAGTGATGAAGCAACTTAAACGGAGAA
GATATACCGGATGGGGACGCCTTAGCCGCAAACTCATCAACGGAATCCGGGACAAACAGAGCGGAAAGAC
CATTCTTGATTTCCTTAAGAGCGACGGATTCGCTAATCGCAACTTCATGCAACTTATCCATGATGATTCC
CTGACCTTTAAGGAGGACATCCAGAAGGCCCAAGTGTCTGGACAAGGTGACTCACTGCACGAGCATATCG
CAAATCTGGCTGGTTCACCCGCTATTAAGAAGGGTATTCTCCAGACCGTGAAAGTCGTGGACGAGCTGGT
CAAGGTGATGGGTCGCCATAAACCAGAGAACATTGTCATCGAGATGGCCAGGGAAAACCAGACTACCCAG
AAGGGACAGAAGAACAGCAGGGAGCGGATGAAAAGAATTGAGGAAGGGATTAAGGAGCTCGGGTCACAGA
TCCTTAAAGAGCACCCGGTGGAAAACACCCAGCTTCAGAATGAGAAGCTCTATCTGTACTACCTTCAAAA
TGGACGCGATATGTATGTGGACCAAGAGCTTGATATCAACAGGCTCTCAGACTACGACGTGGACGCCATC
GTCCCTCAGAGCTTCCTCAAAGACGACTCAATTGACAATAAGGTGCTGACTCGCTCAGACAAGAACCGGG
GAAAGTCAGATAACGTGCCCTCAGAGGAAGTCGTGAAAAAGATGAAGAACTATTGGCGCCAGCTTCTGAA
CGCAAAGCTGATCACTCAGCGGAAGTTCGACAATCTCACTAAGGCTGAGAGGGGCGGACTGAGCGAACTG
GACAAAGCAGGATTCATTAAACGGCAACTTGTGGAGACTCGGCAGATTACTAAACATGTAGCCCAAATCC
TTGACTCACGCATGAATACCAAGTACGACGAAAACGACAAACTTATCCGCGAGGTGAAGGTGATTACCCT
GAAGTCCAAGCTGGTCAGCGATTTCAGAAAGGACTTTCAATTCTACAAAGTGCGGGAGATCAATAACTAT
CATCATGCTCATGACGCATATCTGAATGCCGTGGTGGGAACCGCCCTGATCAAGAAGTACCCAAAGCTGG
AAAGCGAGTTCGTGTACGGAGACTACAAGGTCTACGACGTGCGCAAGATGATTGCCAAATCTGAGCAGGA
GATCGGAAAGGCCACCGCAAAGTACTTCTTCTACAGCAACATCATGAATTTCTTCAAGACCGAAATCACC
CTTGCAAACGGTGAGATCCGGAAGAGGCCGCTCATCGAGACTAATGGGGAGACTGGCGAAATCGTGTGGG
ACAAGGGCAGAGATTTCGCTACCGTGCGCAAAGTGCTTTCTATGCCTCAAGTGAACATCGTGAAGAAAAC
CGAGGTGCAAACCGGAGGCTTTTCTAAGGAATCAATCCTCCCCAAGCGCAACTCCGACAAGCTCATTGCA
AGGAAGAAGGATTGGGACCCTAAGAAGTACGGCGGATTCGATTCACCAACTGTGGCTTATTCTGTCCTGG
TCGTGGCTAAGGTGGAAAAAGGAAAGTCTAAGAAGCTCAAGAGCGTGAAGGAACTGCTGGGTATCACCAT
TATGGAGCGCAGCTCCTTCGAGAAGAACCCAATTGACTTTCTCGAAGCCAAAGGTTACAAGGAAGTCAAG
AAGGACCTTATCATCAAGCTCCCAAAGTATAGCCTGTTCGAACTGGAGAATGGGCGGAAGCGGATGCTCG
CCTCCGCTGGCGAACTTCAGAAGGGTAATGAGCTGGCTCTCCCCTCCAAGTACGTGAATTTCCTCTACCT
TGCAAGCCATTACGAGAAGCTGAAGGGGAGCCCCGAGGACAACGAGCAAAAGCAACTGTTTGTGGAGCAG
CATAAGCATTATCTGGACGAGATCATTGAGCAGATTTCCGAGTTTTCTAAACGCGTCATTCTCGCTGATG
CCAACCTCGATAAAGTCCTTAGCGCATACAATAAGCACAGAGACAAACCAATTCGGGAGCAGGCTGAGAA
TATCATCCACCTGTTCACCCTCACCAATCTTGGTGCCCCTGCCGCATTCAAGTACTTCGACACCACCATC
GACCGGAAACGCTATACCTCCACCAAAGAAGTGCTGGACGCCACCCTCATCCACCAGAGCATCACCGGAC
TTTACGAAACTCGGATTGACCTCTCACAGCTCGGAGGGGAT
