>Addgene plasmid #163712 | EC2_10_dCas9_VPR_HC_sgRNA | depositor partial sequence | sequence record 327586 | SV40 + VP64 + SV40 + p65 + Rta
CCCAAGAAAAAGCGCAAGGTAGGATCCGACGCATTGGACGATTTTGATCTGGATATGCTGGGAAGTGACG
CCCTCGATGATTTTGACCTTGACATGCTTGGTTCGGATGCCCTTGATGACTTTGACCTCGACATGCTCGG
CAGTGACGCCCTTGATGATTTCGACCTGGACATGCTGATTAACTCTAGAAGTTCCGGATCTCCGAAAAAG
AAACGCAAAGTTGGTAGCCAGTACCTGCCCGACACCGACGACCGGCACCGGATCGAGGAAAAGCGGAAGC
GGACCTACGAGACATTCAAGAGCATCATGAAGAAGTCCCCCTTCAGCGGCCCCACCGACCCTAGACCTCC
ACCTAGAAGAATCGCCGTGCCCAGCAGATCCAGCGCCAGCGTGCCAAAACCTGCCCCCCAGCCTTACCCC
TTCACCAGCAGCCTGAGCACCATCAACTACGACGAGTTCCCTACCATGGTGTTCCCCAGCGGCCAGATCT
CTCAGGCCTCTGCTCTGGCTCCAGCCCCTCCTCAGGTGCTGCCTCAGGCTCCTGCTCCTGCACCAGCTCC
AGCCATGGTGTCTGCACTGGCTCAGGCACCAGCACCCGTGCCTGTGCTGGCTCCTGGACCTCCACAGGCT
GTGGCTCCACCAGCCCCTAAACCTACACAGGCCGGCGAGGGCACACTGTCTGAAGCTCTGCTGCAGCTGC
AGTTCGACGACGAGGATCTGGGAGCCCTGCTGGGAAACAGCACCGATCCTGCCGTGTTCACCGACCTGGC
CAGCGTGGACAACAGCGAGTTCCAGCAGCTGCTGAACCAGGGCATCCCTGTGGCCCCTCACACCACCGAG
CCCATGCTGATGGAATACCCCGAGGCCATCACCCGGCTCGTGACAGGCGCTCAGAGGCCTCCTGATCCAG
CTCCTGCCCCTCTGGGAGCACCAGGCCTGCCTAATGGACTGCTGTCTGGCGACGAGGACTTCAGCTCTAT
CGCCGACATGGACTTCTCCGCACTGCTGGGTAGCGGATCGGGATCTCGGGATTCCAGGGAAGGGATGTTT
TTGCCGAAGCCTGAGGCCGGCTCCGCTATTAGTGACGTGTTTGAGGGCCGCGAGGTGTGCCAGCCAAAAC
GAATCCGGCCATTTCATCCTCCAGGAAGTCCATGGGCCAACCGCCCACTCCCCGCCAGCCTCGCACCAAC
ACCAACCGGTCCAGTACATGAGCCAGTCGGGTCACTGACCCCGGCACCAGTCCCTCAGCCACTGGATCCA
GCGCCCGCAGTGACTCCCGAGGCCAGTCACCTGTTGGAGGATCCCGATGAAGAAACGAGCCAGGCTGTCA
AAGCCCTTCGGGAGATGGCCGATACTGTGATTCCCCAGAAGGAAGAGGCTGCAATCTGTGGCCAAATGGA
CCTTTCCCATCCGCCCCCAAGGGGCCATCTGGATGAGCTGACAACCACACTTGAGTCCATGACCGAGGAT
CTGAACCTGGACTCACCCCTGACCCCGGAATTGAACGAGATTCTGGATACCTTCCTGAACGACGAGTGCC
TCTTGCATGCCATGCATATCAGCACAGGACTGTCCATCTTCGACACATCTCTGTTT
